>Addgene plasmid #133188 | pOPS0547 | addgene full sequence | sequence record 275346 | Addgene NGS Result
CGCTCTTGGACTCCTGTTGATAGATCCAGTAATGACCTCAGAACTCCATCTGGATTTGTTCAGAACGCTC
GGTTGCCGCCGGGCGTTTTTTATTGGTGAGAATCCAGGCAATTGTGTCTCAAAATCTCTGATGTTACATT
GCACAAGATAAAAATATATCATCATGAACAATAAAACTGTCTGCTTACATAAACAGTAATACAAGGGGTG
TTATGAGCCATATTCAGCGTGAAACGAGCTGTAGCCGTCCGCGTCTGAACAGCAACATGGATGCGGATCT
GTATGGCTATAAATGGGCGCGTGATAACGTGGGTCAGAGCGGCGCGACCATTTATCGTCTGTATGGCAAA
CCGGATGCGCCGGAACTGTTTCTGAAACATGGCAAAGGCAGCGTGGCGAACGATGTGACCGATGAAATGG
TGCGTCTGAACTGGCTGACCGAATTTATGCCGCTGCCGACCATTAAACATTTTATTCGCACCCCGGATGA
TGCGTGGCTGCTGACCACCGCGATTCCGGGCAAAACCGCGTTTCAGGTGCTGGAAGAATATCCGGATAGC
GGCGAAAACATTGTGGATGCGCTGGCCGTGTTTCTGCGTCGTCTGCATAGCATTCCGGTGTGCAACTGCC
CGTTTAACAGCGATCGTGTGTTTCGTCTGGCCCAGGCGCAGAGCCGTATGAACAACGGCCTGGTGGATGC
GAGCGATTTTGATGATGAACGTAACGGCTGGCCGGTGGAACAGGTGTGGAAAGAAATGCATAAACTGCTG
CCGTTTAGCCCGGATAGCGTGGTGACCCACGGCGATTTTAGCCTGGATAACCTGATTTTCGATGAAGGCA
AACTGATTGGCTGCATTGATGTGGGCCGTGTGGGCATTGCGGATCGTTATCAGGATCTGGCCATTCTGTG
GAACTGCCTGGGCGAATTTAGCCCGAGCCTGCAAAAACGTCTGTTTCAGAAATATGGCATTGATAATCCG
GATATGAACAAACTGCAATTTCATCTGATGCTGGATGAATTTTTCTAATAATTAATTGAACTACTTTTCC
GCTGCATAACCCTGCTTCGGGGTCATTATAGCGATTTTTTCGGTATATCCATCCTTTTTCGCACGATATA
CAGGATTTTGCCAAAGGGTTCGTGTAGACTTTCCTTGGTGTATCCAACGGCGTCAGCCGGGCAGGATAGG
TGAAGTAGGCCCACCCGCGAGCGGGTGTTCCTTCTTCACTGTCCCTTATTCGCACCTGGCGGTGCTCAAC
GGGAATCCTGCTCTGCGAGGCTGGCCGTAGGCCGGCCGCGATGCAGGTGGCTGCTGAACCCCCAGCCGGA
ACTGACCCCACAAGGCCCTAGCGTTTGCAATGCACCAGGTCATCATTGACCCAGGCGTGTTCCACCAGGC
CGCTGCCTCGCAACTCTTCGCAGGCTTCGCCGACCTGCTCGCGCCACTTCTTCACGCGGGTGGAATCCGA
TCCGCACATGAGGCGGAAGGTTTCCAGCTTGAGCGGGTACGGCTCCCGGTGCGAGCTGAAATAGTCGAAC
ATCCGTCGGGCCGTCGGCGACAGCTTGCGGTACTTCTCCCATATGAATTTCGTGTAGTGGTCGCCAGCAA
ACAGCACGACGATTTCCTCGTCGATCAGGACCTGGCAACGGGACGTTTTCTTGCCACGGTCCAGGACGCG
GAAGCGGTGCAGCAGCGACACCGATTCCAGGTGCCCAACGCGGTCGGACGTGAAGCCCATCGCCGTCGCC
TGTAGGCGCGACAGGCATTCCTCGGCCTTCGTGTAATACCGGCCATTGATCGACCAGCCCAGGTCCTGGC
AAAGCTCGTAGAACGTGAAGGTGATCGGCTCGCCGATAGGGGTGCGCTTCGCGTACTCCAACACCTGCTG
CCACACCAGTTCGTCATCGTCGGCCCGCAGCTCGACGCCGGTGTAGGTGATCTTCACGTCCTTGTTGACG
TGGAAAATGACCTTGTTTTGCAGCGCCTCGCGCGGGATTTTCTTGTTGCGCGTGGTGAACAGGGCAGAGC
GGGCCGTGTCGTTTGGCATCGCTCGCATCGTGTCCGGCCACGGCGCAATATCGAACAAGGAAAGCTGCAT
TTCCTTGATCTGCTGCTTCGTGTGTTTCAGCAACGCGGCCTGCTTGGCTTCGCTGACCTGTTTTGCCAGG
TCCTCGCCGGCGGTTTTTCGCTTCTTGGTCGTCATAGTTCCTCGCGTGTCGATGGTCATCGACTTCGCCA
AACCTGCCGCCTCCTGTTCGAGCCGACGCGAACGCTCCACGGCGGCCGATGGCGCGGGCAGGGCAGGGGG
AGCCAGTTGCACGCTGTCGCGCTCGATCTTGGCCGTAGCTTGCTGGACTATCGAGCCGACGGACTGGAAG
GTTTCGCGGGGCGCACGCATGACGGTGCGGCTTGCGATGGTTTCGGCATCCTCGGCGGAAAACCCCGCGT
CGATCAGTTCTTGCCTGTATGCCTTCCGGTCAAACGTCCGATTCATTCACCCTCCTTGCGGGATTGCCCC
GGAATTAATTCCCCGGATCGATCCGTCGATCTTGATCCCCTGCGCCATCAGATCCTTGGCGGCAAGAAAG
CCATCCAGTTTACTTTGCAGGGCTTCCCAACCTTACCAGAGGGCGCCCCAGCTGGCAATTCCGGTTCGCT
TGCTGTCCATAAAACCGCCCAGTCTAGCTATCGCCATGTAAGCCCACTGCAAGCTACCTGCTTTCTCTTT
GCGCTTGCGTTTTCCCTTGTCCAGATAGCCCAGTAGCTGACATTCATCCGGGGTCAGCACCGTTTCTGCG
GACTGGCTTTCTACGTGGCTGCCATTTTTGGGGTGAGGCCGTTCGCGGCCGAGGGGCGCAGCCCCTGGGG
GGATGGGAGGCCCGCGTTAGCGGGCCGGGAGGGTTCGAGAAGGGGGGGCACCCCCCTTCGGCGTGCGCGG
TCACGCGCACAGGGCGCAGCCCTGGTTAAAAACAAGGTTTATAAATATTGGTTTAAAAGCAGGTTAAAAG
ACAGGTTAGCGGTGGCCGAAAAACGGGCGGAAACCCTTGCAAATGCTGGATTTTCTGCCTGTGGACAGCC
CCTCAAATGTCAATAGGTGCGCCCCTCATCTGTCAGCACTCTGCCCCTCAAGTGTCAAGGATCGCGCCCC
TCATCTGTCAGTAGTCGCGCCCCTCAAGTGTCAATACCGCAGGGCACTTATCCCCAGGCTTGTCCACATC
ATCTGTGGGAAACTCGCGTAAAATCAGGCGTTTTCGCCGATTTGCGAGGCTGGCCAGCTCCACGTCGCCG
GCCGAAATCGAGCCTGCCCCTCATCTGTCAACGCCGCGCCGGGTGAGTCGGCCCCTCAAGTGTCAACGTC
CGCCCCTCATCTGTCAGTGAGGGCCAAGTTTTCCGCGAGGTATCCACAACGCCGGCGGCCCTACATGGCT
CTGCTGTAGTGAGTGGGTTGCGCTCCGGCAGCGGTCCTGATCCCCCGCAGAAAAAAAGGATCTCAAGAAG
ATCCTTTGATCTTTTCTACATTACTGCATGAGCTTGTGGAAGTGTGCTGAGCATAAATGATTCTCCTAGC
TGTTCTTTGGGTAAGTACGCCATCAGGACGTTGTGAGTGGCGCGATTTTTAGCGGCTGAAATCAGCCCTT
GAGCCTGTCGGCAAGTCGCGTCATGAGGTCCATGCGCTCATGCAGGATCGCCACGACCAACGCGGGTTCG
CCCGCACGCGGCAGGCAAAAAACGTAGTGGTGTTCGCAGCGGGCCATCCGCAGCGCGGGAAAGAGTTCGC
TCATGTCCTTAAACGGGCCTTCGCCGGCGGCAAGCCTGGCTATGCCCTGTTCCAGCTTAGCGATATAGCG
GCGCACCTGCGCCGCGCCCCACTCCCGGCGCGTGTAGCGGATGATGCCGCGTAGATCGGCTTCGGCCTCA
GCCGTGAGGATGTAGGCCGTCAAGCGCGATCCCCGCTGAGTTCTTCATCAAGAATTTCGCCGACGCTCTT
GGTGGACACCTTGCCGGCAAGCCCATCGTTGATGCGGTTCCCCAGCATGGTTTTCAGTTCCTGCCATGCC
TGATCGGCATCAGCGTCACCGGGGAACAGACGTTCGAGGGCGTATTGCTTAATGGTCTTGCCCTGCAAGG
CGGCCAGGGCTTTCAGGCTCTGGTGCTGCTGGTCCGTCATGTCGATTGTCAGGCGGCTCATTGGATAACC
TCCATAAAATACACGTAACCACATTAGCACATATGTGGGCGTGAGGCTACAGCGCGAGGCGCATTAAGGT
CGGGAAAATGCGCTAGGCGCATTTAAATTGCGTATTGCTGTAATGCGCCATGCCGGCTAGACTAGGCCCA
AATGGGTATACCCAATTTGACCAAGGGGGACGCGATGAGGGCGGCCAAGCACTACCGACAACTTCTATCC
ATCGACTTCAACATCGAGGCGCTGGCCTTCGTGCCTGGACCCGACGGCACACGCGGCCGGCGCATCCACG
TCCTGGGGCGCGAGGTCCGCGACCGGCCCGGCCTGGTCGAGTACCTTTCGCCGGCGTTCGGCTCGCGGGT
GGCGCTGGACGGCTACTGCAAGGCCAATTTCGATGCAGTGCTGCACCTGGCGTACCCCGATCATCAGCAA
TGGGGCCACGCATGAAGCGCCGAAGCTACGCCATGCTGCGCGCCGCTGCCGCGCTGGCCGTCCTGGTCGT
TGCCTCGCCGGCATGGGCCGAGCTGCGCGGCGAGGTCGTGCGCATCATCGACGGCGACACCATCGACGTG
CTGGTAGACAAGCAGCCGGTGCGCGTGCGCCTGGTGGACATTGACGCGCCGGAAAAGCGGCAAGCCTTCG
GCGAACGTGCGCGCCAGGCGCTGGCCGGCATGGTGTTCCGCCGGCACGTCCTGGTCGACGAGAAGGACAC
CGACCGTTACGGCCGCACGCTGGGCACCGTCTGGGTCAACATGGAGCTGGCCAGCCGGCCGCCGCAGCCG
CGCAACGTCAACGCCGCGATGGTTCACCAGGGCATGGCGTGGGCCTATCGCTTCCACGGCCGCGCGGCCG
ACCCTGAAATGCTGCGGCTCGAACAGGAGGCGCGAGGCAAGCGCGTCGGCCTCTGGTCCGATCCGCACGC
CGTCGAGCCGTGGAAATGGCGACGCGAGAGCAACAACCGGAGGGACGAAGGTTGAAGGTCGCCCGCATCT
ACCTGCGCGCCAGTACGGACGAGCAGAATCTTGAACGCCAGGAGAGCCTTGTAGCGGCCACGCGGGCCGC
CGGGTACTACGTCGCCGGCATCTACCGCGAGAAGGCGTCCGGCGCACGCGCCGACCGGCCCGAGCTGCTG
CGCATGATCGCGGACCTGCAACCTGGTGAAGTCGTCGTTGCGGAGAAGATCGACCGCATCAGCCGCTTGC
CGTTGGCCGAGGCCGAGCGCCTGGTTGCGTCGATCCGGGCCAAAGGGGCCAAGCTGGCCGTGCCTGGCGT
GGTGGACCTGTCGGAGCTGGCCGCCGAGGCGAACGGAGTGGCGAAAATCGTTCTGGAATCCGTCCAGGAC
ATGCTTTTGAAGCTCGCCTTGCAGATGGCCCGCGACGACTACGAGGATCGGCGCGAGCGTCAACGTCAGG
GTGTCCAGTTGGCGAAGGCCGCCGGCCGCTACACCGGCCGCAAACGTGACGCCGGCATGCACGACCGCAT
CATCACGCTTCGCTCCGGCGGATCGAGCATTGCCAAGACGGCCAAGCTGGTCGGATGCAGCCCGAGCCAG
GTCAAACGAGTGTGGGCGGCCTGGAACGCGCAGCAGCAAAAATAAAGCCGGGCAGTGCCCGGCTTTTCTC
ACCTTTTCGCGTCCCGCAGGGCCGCTGCGAGCGCCCTACCTAGATCCTCGCTTTCCCCCTCGGTGTAGTC
CGGCCAGGGCACGAAGGGCGCGGATGCGAACCTGTTGAGCAGGTCAGATCTAGGGCGGCGGATTTGTCCT
ACTCAGGAGAGCGTTCACCGACAAACAACAGATAAAACGAAAGGCCCAGTCTTTCGACTGAGCCTTTCGT
TTTATTTGATGCCTGCCGAATTCGGATCCGGAGCTCGACACGACATTGTCGTCACCTTTGTCGGGTCCGC
GACAAGCTTTTTGTTCCTCGATCCCGTATGTTTTCGCCTAAATATCTGAAACAGCAGCAAATTATTTTTC
GTTAGCTCAATCGGCCCACTTGGCACGAGTCTTGAAATTTATTGCGAGGCGGCGGAGCTGCCGGCCGCAT
CCGTGCGGCATAACCACGGTTGTGAACAAATGAAGGAAGGCCAAATGCGTAAAGGCGAAGAGCTGTTCAC
TGGTGTCGTCCCTATTCTGGTGGAACTGGATGGTGATGTCAACGGTCATAAGTTTTCCGTGCGTGGCGAG
GGTGAAGGTGACGCAACTAATGGTAAACTGACGCTGAAGTTCATCTGTACTACTGGTAAACTGCCGGTAC
CTTGGCCGACTCTGGTAACGACGCTGACTTATGGTGTTCAGTGCTTTGCTCGTTATCCGGACCATATGAA
GCAGCATGACTTCTTCAAGTCCGCCATGCCGGAAGGCTATGTGCAGGAACGCACGATTTCCTTTAAGGAT
GACGGCACGTACAAAACGCGTGCGGAAGTGAAATTTGAAGGCGATACCCTGGTAAACCGCATTGAGCTGA
AAGGCATTGACTTTAAAGAAGATGGCAATATCCTGGGCCATAAGCTGGAATACAATTTTAACAGCCACAA
TGTTTACATCACCGCCGATAAACAAAAAAATGGCATTAAAGCGAATTTTAAAATTCGCCACAACGTTGAG
GATGGCAGCGTGCAGCTGGCTGATCACTACCAGCAAAACACTCCAATCGGTGATGGTCCTGTTCTGCTGC
CAGACAATCACTATCTGAGCACGCAAAGCGTTCTGTCTAAAGATCCGAACGAGAAACGCGATCATATGGT
TCTGCTGGAGTTCGTAACCGCAGCGGGCATCACGCATGGTATGGATGAACTGTACAAATGAGCTTCATCC
CTCTACTCGTTTTACAACGTCGTGACTGGG
Features (pLannotate 1.2.2; 14 found; start..end, strand, type, name):
      9..103     +  terminator     lambda t0 terminator: transcription terminator from phage lambda
    213..1025    +  CDS            aphA1: KKA1_ECOLX - Also known as nptI. Protein inferred from homology: Swiss-Prot protein existence level 3. Resistance to kanamycin and structurally-related aminoglycosides, including amikacin. From Escherichia coli.
   1179..1287    +  oriT           oriT: incP origin of transfer
   1348..2496    -  CDS            trfA: trans-acting replication protein that binds to and activates oriV
   2548..2829    -  CDS            tnpA (fragment): TN5P_ECOLX - Also known as tnp. Experimental evidence at protein level: Swiss-Prot protein existence level 1. Mediates transposition of transposon Tn5 by a 'cut and paste' mechanism. First, the monomeric transposase binds the 19 bp inverted DNA repeats flanking the transposon. Then, dimerization of the DNA- bound transposase creates a synaptic DNA complex. After nicking of the first DNA strand, excision of the transposon proceeds through a series of intermediates. The transposase then mediates the insertion of the transposon at a new site by strand transfer. The activity of the wild- type tran
   2889..3420    -  rep_origin     oriV: incP origin of replication
   3476..3511    -  rep_origin     CloDF13 ori (fragment): Plasmids containing the CloDF13 (CDF) origin of replication can be propagated in E. coli cells that contain additional plasmids with compatible origins.
   3635..3943    -  CDS            parE: PARE_ECOLX - Experimental evidence at protein level: Swiss-Prot protein existence level 1. Toxin component of a type II toxin-antitoxin (TA) system involved in plasmid partition. Acts by inhibiting DNA gyrase, converting supercoiled plasmid DNA into a singly cleaved linear form in an ATP-dependent fashion. To do so it probably interacts with one of the gyrase subunits. Gyrase inhibition is prevented by antitoxin ParD, and is reversed in vitro by incubation with ParD. In cells that have lost the plasmid filamentation and growth inhibition occur; this is suppressed when ParD is supplied in trans
   3943..4191    -  CDS            parD: PARD_ECOLX - Experimental evidence at protein level: Swiss-Prot protein existence level 1. Antitoxin component of a type II toxin-antitoxin (TA) system involved in plasmid partition. Inhibits the anti-DNA gyrase activity of toxin ParE; reverses and restores gyrase catalytic activity in vitro. The parDE operon alone is capable of stabilizing an RK2-derived minireplicon under defined growth conditions in several different Gram- negative bacteria. It does so by the post-segregational killing (PSK) of plasmid-free cells, also referred to as a plasmid addiction system. Binds its own promoter, autor
   4320..5162    +  CDS            parB: PARB4_ECOLX - Protein predicted: Swiss-Prot protein existence level 4. Involved in plasmid partition. From Escherichia coli.
   5126..5782    +  CDS            parA: PARA4_ECOLX - Protein inferred from homology: Swiss-Prot protein existence level 3. Involved in plasmid partition. From Escherichia coli.
   5942..6028    -  terminator     rrnB T1 terminator: Escherichia coli rrnB; transcription terminator T1 from the E. coli rrnB gene
   6275..6988    +  CDS            superfolder GFP: GFP variant that folds robustly even when fused to poorly folded proteins (Pédelacq et al., 2006)
   7007..7030    +  CDS            lacZα (fragment): LacZα fragment of β-galactosidase; lacZ fragment
