[The description below was written by a language model from this plasmid's Addgene catalogue record and pLannotate feature annotations shown in this document.]
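Description:
pOPS0547 is a low-copy, broad-host-range bacterial reporter plasmid built by Golden Gate assembly in the pOGG026 backbone, and is one member of a set of barcoded "Plasmid-ID" constructs used to study Rhizobium-legume symbioses. The backbone carries the IncP (RK2-type) replication system, with oriV and the trans-acting initiator gene trfA. This allows maintenance in diverse Gram-negative bacteria as well as E. coli. An IncP oriT permits conjugal mobilisation from a donor strain that supplies transfer functions, consistent with the recorded ST18 growth strain. Selection is by kanamycin through the aphA1 (nptI) aminoglycoside phosphotransferase gene. Stable inheritance without antibiotic pressure is supported by the RK2 par region: the parDE toxin-antitoxin pair kills plasmid-free segregants, and parA and parB are annotated as partition functions. Short annotated fragments of Tn5 transposase, the CloDF13 origin and lacZα appear to be backbone or cloning remnants rather than functional parts.

The payload consists of three modules. The first is a nifH promoter (PsNifH), which is not annotated in the feature table but presumably lies in the gap upstream of the reporter. The second is a superfolder GFP coding sequence. The third is a terminal module containing a unique 12-nucleotide barcode and a universal primer binding site. Lambda t0 and rrnB T1 terminators flank the cassette region and help insulate it from the backbone. Because nifH encodes a nitrogenase component, GFP output would be expected to report nitrogen-fixation gene expression in nodules. The barcode allows individual tagged strains to be identified and counted by amplification and sequencing from mixed inocula. According to the depositor, the barcode is the only feature that distinguishes this plasmid from the others in the kit. Together, these features support simultaneous measurement of rhizobial competitiveness and N2 fixation in nodules.
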