Addgene plasmid #133188: pOPS0547
Purpose: Reporter plasmid with a 12-nucleotide specific "barcode" sequence. This plasmid is not available as an individual bacterial stab, but can be requested as part of the Plasmid-ID Kit (Kit #1000000168 ).
Depositing lab: Philip Poole. Depositing organization: University of Oxford. Publication: Optimizing Rhizobium-legume symbioses by simultaneous measurement of rhizobial competitiveness and N2 fixation in nodules. Mendoza-Suarez MA, Geddes BA, Sanchez-Canizares C, Ramirez-Gonzalez RH, Kirchhelle C, Jorrin B, Poole PS. Proc Natl Acad Sci U S A. 2020 May 5;117(18):9822-9831. doi: 10.1073/pnas.1921225117. Epub 2020 Apr 21. PubMed 32317381.
Backbone
  Vector backbone: pOGG026 (Addgene ID 113992)
  Vector type: Bacterial Expression
Growth in bacteria
  Bacterial resistance: Kanamycin, 50 μg/mL
  Growth temperature: 37°C
  Growth strain: ST18 (S17 delta pir delta hemA)
  Copy number: Low Copy
Gene/Insert
  Gene/Insert name: PU module (PsNifH from pOGG043), SC module (sfGFP from pOGG037), and T module (CATCCCTCTACT and universal primer binding site)
  Species: Synthetic
  Mutation: Domesticated for Golden Gate cloning
  Cloning method: Unknown
Terms and licenses: Academic/Nonprofit Terms; Industry Terms: Not Available to Industry
Depositor comments: The only difference is the sequence: CATCCCTCTACT . Please note that this plasmid may require a unique bacterial strain, so make sure to confirm that you can also obtain the appropriate growth strain. Please contact us or contact our distributors if you have any questions. This plasmid is not available as an individual bacterial stab, but can be requested as part of the Plasmid-ID Kit (Kit #1000000168 ).
How to cite: pOPS0547 was a gift from Philip Poole (Addgene plasmid # 133188)
